Addgene plasmid #99762: boule2
Purpose: Expresses S. meditearranea boule2
Depositing lab: Phillip Newmark. Depositing organization: University of Illinois at Urbana-Champaign. Publication: A premeiotic function for boule in the planarian Schmidtea mediterranea. Iyer H, Issigonis M, Sharma PP, Extavour CG, Newmark PA. Proc Natl Acad Sci U S A. 2016 Jun 21;113(25):E3509-18. doi: 10.1073/pnas.1521341113. Epub 2016 Jun 2. PubMed 27330085.
Backbone
  Vector backbone: pJC53.2
  Vector type: Bacterial Expression
Growth in bacteria
  Bacterial resistance: Kanamycin, 50 μg/mL
  Growth temperature: 37°C
  Growth strain: DH5alpha
  Copy number: Unknown
Gene/Insert
  Gene/Insert name: boule2
  Cloning method: Restriction Enzyme; 5′ cloning site unknown (unknown if destroyed); 3′ cloning site unknown (unknown if destroyed)
Terms and licenses: Academic/Nonprofit Terms; Industry Terms: Not Available to Industry
Depositor comments: Addgene Note: These plasmids were generated for in vitro transcription and may not be suitable for overexpression studies. The inserts were amplified from cDNA and may differ from NCBI reference sequences.
How to cite: boule2 was a gift from Phillip Newmark (Addgene plasmid # 99762 ; http://n2t.net/addgene:99762 ; RRID:Addgene_99762)
