[The description below was written by a language model from this plasmid's Addgene catalogue record and pLannotate feature annotations shown in this document.]
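Description:
boule2 is a 3.8 kb bacterial plasmid built on the pJC53.2 backbone that carries a cDNA-derived fragment of boule2 from the planarian Schmidtea mediterranea. It is propagated in E. coli from a high-copy ColE1/pUC-type origin. The catalogue lists kanamycin as the selection, which matches the annotated neo (nptII) coding sequence. The feature table also shows an intact β-lactamase (AmpR) gene, a small M13 origin fragment and a Tn5 transposase remnant next to the kanamycin marker.

The cloning region is organised for in vitro transcription rather than protein production. On one side of the insert sit a T7 promoter and an SP6 promoter facing inward. On the other side, a T3 promoter and a second T7 promoter face inward in the opposite orientation. The whole unit is bracketed by T7 terminators. With this layout, SP6 or T3 polymerase can produce a single strand, sense or antisense, as is typical for riboprobes. The convergent T7 promoters can transcribe both strands to generate double-stranded RNA, the usual design for RNA interference templates.

The insert lies between the two promoter sets, in a region of roughly 540 bp. The annotation tool labels part of it only as a fragment resembling the RNA-binding protein Elavl2. This most likely reflects similarity to an RNA-binding domain in boule2, not the presence of a rat gene. The cloning sites are not recorded. The repository notes that these plasmids were made for in vitro transcription, may be unsuitable for overexpression, and may differ from reference sequences because the inserts were amplified from cDNA. The associated work concerns boule function in the planarian germline.
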