Features (pLannotate 1.2.2; 13 found; start..end, strand, type, name):
      1..48      -  terminator     T7 terminator: transcription terminator for bacteriophage T7 RNA polymerase
     62..80      +  promoter       T7 promoter: promoter for bacteriophage T7 RNA polymerase
     84..102     +  promoter       SP6 promoter: promoter for bacteriophage SP6 RNA polymerase
    468..620     -  CDS            Elavl2 (fragment): ELAV2_RAT - Also known as Hub. Experimental evidence at protein level: Swiss-Prot protein existence level 1. RNA-binding protein that binds to the 3' untranslated region (3'UTR) of target mRNAs (By similarity). Seems to recognize a GAAA motif (By similarity). Can bind to its own 3'UTR, the FOS 3'UTR and the ID 3'UTR (By similarity). From Rattus norvegicus (Rat).
    646..664     -  promoter       T3 promoter: promoter for bacteriophage T3 RNA polymerase
    668..686     -  promoter       T7 promoter: promoter for bacteriophage T7 RNA polymerase
    700..747     +  terminator     T7 terminator: transcription terminator for bacteriophage T7 RNA polymerase
    754..820     +  rep_origin     M13 ori (fragment): M13 bacteriophage origin of replication; arrow indicates direction of (+) strand synthesis
    823..1122    +  CDS            tnpA (fragment): TN5P_ECOLX - Also known as tnp. Experimental evidence at protein level: Swiss-Prot protein existence level 1. Mediates transposition of transposon Tn5 by a 'cut and paste' mechanism. First, the monomeric transposase binds the 19 bp inverted DNA repeats flanking the transposon. Then, dimerization of the DNA- bound transposase creates a synaptic DNA complex. After nicking of the first DNA strand, excision of the transposon proceeds through a series of intermediates. The transposase then mediates the insertion of the transposon at a new site by strand transfer. The activity of the wild- type tran
   1154..1945    +  CDS            neo: KKA2_KLEPN - Also known as kan, nptII. Experimental evidence at protein level: Swiss-Prot protein existence level 1. Resistance to kanamycin, neomycin, paromomycin, ribostamycin, butirosin and gentamicin B. From Klebsiella pneumoniae.
   1949..1965    +  promoter       AmpR promoter (fragment): bla
   1966..2826    +  CDS            AmpR: β-lactamase; bla; confers resistance to ampicillin, carbenicillin, and related antibiotics
   2997..3585    +  rep_origin     ori: high-copy-number ColE1/pMB1/pBR322/pUC origin of replication
>Addgene plasmid #99762 | boule2 | addgene full sequence | sequence record 193948 | Addgene NGS Result
CAAAAAACCCCTCAAGACCCGTTTAGAGGCCCCAAGGGGTTATGCTAGGCGCGCCGGATCCTAATACGAC
TCACTATAGGGAGATTTAGGTGACACTATAGAAGTGACCTTCTTTGAGGTGTTGCCATTGATAGTGGTAA
TAACGACTGTAACTGCTGATAAGGATTTATAGAAAGACCCAGTGTTTCATTATTTCCAACAAACGAAGAC
AATAATGAAGATGAATAAGCCGGCAAAAAATTCATTTGGGATAATTGATTTGAATAGTTTTGATATAATG
CATTCAAATCTTGATTGAAAAGGTAAGAATAATCTTGATATGGATAAACTGATCCATACGAAAGAGGCAA
TGTATTCAATATCAGAGTGTTTTGTAGCTCAGATTTACCAGTCAACGGTTGCTTTTTTACCGCTCTACCA
ATGTTCAACTTCCGATCCCTGAATACTAATGTTTCCGCCTGTTCGGTAATAATTCTTTCCGCAACTTCTT
GGCTTGCAAATGTTACAAAACCATAGCTTCCTTTAGCTTGTCCAGCTTTGTCCGGAATAATCTTAACATC
TTTTATTTCTCCATATTTACAGAAAAAGCTTTTCAATTCTTCTTCTGTAGTATTCTGTGGAAATCCCCCA
ACAAATAAAGGTCTCCCTTTAGTGAGGGTTAATTCTCCCTATAGTGAGTCGTATTAGGATCCGGCGCGCC
TAGCATAACCCCTTGGGGCCTCTAAACGGGTCTTGAGGGGTTTTTTGACGCGTCGATTTCGGCCTATTGG
TTAAAAAATGAGCTGATTTAACAAAAATTTAACGCGAATTTTAACAAAATTCAGGGCGCAAGGGCTGCTA
AAGGAAGCGGAACACGTAGAAAGCCAGTCCGCAGAAACGGTGCTGACCCCGGATGAATGTCAGCTACTGG
GCTATCTGGACAAGGGAAAACGCAAGCGCAAAGAGAAAGCAGGTAGCTTGCAGTGGGCTTACATGGCGAT
AGCTAGACTGGGCGGTTTTATGGACAGCAAGCGAACCGGAATTGCCAGCTGGGGCGCCCTCTGGTAAGGT
TGGGAAGCCCTGCAAAGTAAACTGGATGGCTTTCTTGCCGCCAATGATCTGATGGCGCAGGGGATCAAGA
TCTGATCAAGAGACAGGATGAGGATCGTTTCGCATGATTGAACAAGATGGATTGCACGCAGGTTCTCCGG
CCGCTTGGGTGGAGAGGCTATTCGGCTATGACTGGGCACAACAGACAATCGGCTGCTCTGATGCCGCCGT
GTTCCGGCTGTCAGCGCAGGGGCGCCCGGTTCTTTTTGTCAAGACCGACCTGTCCGGTGCCCTGAATGAA
CTGCAGGACGAGGCAGCGCGGCTATCGTGGCTGGCCACGACGGGCGTTCCTTGCGCAGCTGTGCTCGACG
TTGTCACTGAAGCGGGAAGGGACTGGCTGCTATTGGGCGAAGTGCCGGGGCAGGATCTCCTGTCATCCCA
CCTTGCTCCTGCCGAGAAAGTATCCATCATGGCTGATGCAATGCGGCGGCTGCATACGCTTGATCCGGCT
ACCTGCCCATTCGACCACCAAGCGAAACATCGCATCGAGCGAGCACGTACTCGGATGGAAGCCGGTCTTG
TCGATCAGGATGATCTGGACGAAGAGCATCAGGGGCTCGCGCCAGCCGAACTGTTCGCCAGGCTCAAGGC
GCGCATGCCCGACGGCGAGGATCTCGTCGTGACCCATGGCGATGCCTGCTTGCCGAATATCATGGTGGAA
AATGGCCGCTTTTCTGGATTCATCGACTGTGGCCGGCTGGGTGTGGCGGACCGCTATCAGGACATAGCGT
TGGCTACCCGTGATATTGCTGAAGAGCTTGGCGGCGAATGGGCTGACCGCTTCCTCGTGCTTTACGGTAT
CGCCGCTCCCGATTCGCAGCGCATCGCCTTCTATCGCCTTCTTGACGAGTTCTTCTGAATTGAAAAAGGA
AGAGTATGAGTATTCAACATTTCCGTGTCGCCCTTATTCCCTTTTTTGCGGCATTTTGCCTTCCTGTTTT
TGCTCACCCAGAAACGCTGGTGAAAGTAAAAGATGCTGAAGATCAGTTGGGTGCACGAGTGGGTTACATC
GAACTGGATCTCAACAGCGGTAAGATCCTTGAGAGTTTTCGCCCCGAAGAACGTTTTCCAATGATGAGCA
CTTTTAAAGTTCTGCTATGTGGCGCGGTATTATCCCGTATTGACGCCGGGCAAGAGCAACTCGGTCGCCG
CATACACTATTCTCAGAATGACTTGGTTGAGTACTCACCAGTCACAGAAAAGCATCTTACGGATGGCATG
ACAGTAAGAGAATTATGCAGTGCTGCCATAACCATGAGTGATAACACTGCGGCCAACTTACTTCTGACAA
CGATCGGAGGACCGAAGGAGCTAACCGCTTTTTTGCACAACATGGGGGATCATGTAACTCGCCTTGATCG
TTGGGAACCGGAGCTGAATGAAGCCATACCAAACGACGAGCGTGACACCACGATGCCTGTAGCAATGGCA
ACAACGTTGCGCAAACTATTAACTGGCGAACTACTTACTCTAGCTTCCCGGCAACAATTAATAGACTGGA
TGGAGGCGGATAAAGTTGCAGGACCACTTCTGCGCTCGGCCCTTCCGGCTGGCTGGTTTATTGCTGATAA
ATCTGGAGCCGGTGAGCGTGGGTCTCGCGGTATCATTGCAGCACTGGGGCCAGATGGTAAGCCCTCCCGT
ATCGTAGTTATCTACACGACGGGGAGCCAGGCAACTATGGATGAACGAAATAGACAGATCGCTGAGATAG
GTGCCTCACTGATTAAGCATTGGTAACTGTCAGACCAAGTTTACTCATATATACTTTAGATTGATTTAAA
ACTTCATTTTTAATTTAAAAGGATCTAGGTGAAGATCCTTTTTGATAATCTCATGACCAAAATCCCTTAA
CGTGAGTTTTCGTTCCACTGAGCGTCAGACCCCGTAGAAAAGATCAAAGGATCTTCTTGAGATCCTTTTT
TTCTGCGCGTAATCTGCTGCTTGCAAACAAAAAAACCACCGCTACCAGCGGTGGTTTGTTTGCCGGATCA
AGAGCTACCAACTCTTTTTCCGAAGGTAACTGGCTTCAGCAGAGCGCAGATACCAAATACTGTTCTTCTA
GTGTAGCCGTAGTTAGGCCACCACTTCAAGAACTCTGTAGCACCGCCTACATACCTCGCTCTGCTAATCC
TGTTACCAGTGGCTGCTGCCAGTGGCGATAAGTCGTGTCTTACCGGGTTGGACTCAAGACGATAGTTACC
GGATAAGGCGCAGCGGTCGGGCTGAACGGGGGGTTCGTGCACACAGCCCAGCTTGGAGCGAACGACCTAC
ACCGAACTGAGATACCTACAGCGTGAGCTATGAGAAAGCGCCACGCTTCCCGAAGGGAGAAAGGCGGACA
GGTATCCGGTAAGCGGCAGGGTCGGAACAGGAGAGCGCACGAGGGAGCTTCCAGGGGGAAACGCCTGGTA
TCTTTATAGTCCTGTCGGGTTTCGCCACCTCTGACTTGAGCGTCGATTTTTGTGATGCTCGTCAGGGGGG
CGGAGCCTATGGAAAAACGCCAGCAACGCGGCCTTTTTACGGTTCCTGGCCTTTTGCTGGCCTTTTGCTC
ACATGTTCTTTCCTGCGTTATCCCCTGATTCTGTGGATAACCGTATTACCGCCTTTGAGTGAGCTGATAC
CGCTCGCCGCAGCCGAACGACCGAGCGCAGCGAGTCAGTGAGCGAGGAAGCACGCGT
